Addgene plasmid #24997: pCMV5b HA Irx5 deltaHD
Depositing lab: Benoit Bruneau. Depositing organization: Hospital for Sick Children. Publication: The homeodomain transcription factor Irx5 establishes the mouse cardiac ventricular repolarization gradient. Costantini DL, Arruda EP, Agarwal P, Kim KH, Zhu Y, Zhu W, Lebel M, Cheng CW, Park CY, Pierce SA, Guerchicoff A, Pollevick GD, Chan TY, Kabir MG, Cheng SH, Husain M, Antzelevitch C, Srivastava D, Gross GJ, Hui CC, Backx PH, Bruneau BG. Cell. 2005 Oct 21. 123(2):347-58. 10.1016/j.cell.2005.08.004 PubMed 16239150.
Backbone
  Vector backbone: pCMV5b
  Vector type: Mammalian Expression
Growth in bacteria
  Bacterial resistance: Ampicillin, 100 μg/mL
  Growth temperature: 37°C
  Growth strain: DH5alpha
  Copy number: High Copy
Gene/Insert
  Gene/Insert name: Irx5
  Species: M. musculus (mouse)
  Mutation: Deletes entire HD (aa 112-177)
  Entrez Gene: Irx5
  Tag / fusion protein: HA (N terminal on insert)
  Cloning method: Restriction Enzyme
  Sequencing primers: 5′ CMV-F; 3′ hGH-PA-R
Terms and licenses: Academic/Nonprofit Terms; Industry Terms: Not Available to Industry
Depositor comments: HA tag is YDVPDYASL.
How to cite: pCMV5b HA Irx5 deltaHD was a gift from Benoit Bruneau (Addgene plasmid # 24997 ; http://n2t.net/addgene:24997 ; RRID:Addgene_24997)
