[The description below was written by a language model from this plasmid's Addgene catalogue record.]
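Description:
pCMV5b HA Irx5 deltaHD is a mammalian expression plasmid built on the pCMV5b backbone. It is maintained in bacteria as a high-copy plasmid under ampicillin selection. The record includes no feature table, so the regulatory elements are not explicitly listed. The backbone name and the recorded sequencing primers, a forward CMV primer and a reverse primer in the human growth hormone polyadenylation region, suggest that the insert sits between a cytomegalovirus promoter and an hGH polyA signal. This is the usual arrangement for strong constitutive expression in transfected mammalian cells. No mammalian selection marker is recorded, so the plasmid appears suited mainly to transient transfection.

The insert is mouse Irx5, an Iroquois-family homeodomain transcription factor, cloned by restriction enzyme methods with an HA epitope tag at its N terminus. The tag allows detection or immunoprecipitation with anti-HA antibodies. This version carries a deletion of the entire homeodomain (amino acids 112–177), which is the DNA-binding module of the protein. The mutant would therefore be expected to lack sequence-specific DNA binding while keeping the remaining regions of the protein.

The associated work concerns the role of Irx5 in establishing the ventricular repolarization gradient of the mouse heart. In that context, the construct most plausibly serves as a domain-deletion control alongside wild-type Irx5, for example to test whether transcriptional regulation of target genes or protein–protein interactions depend on the homeodomain. The record does not describe specific assays.
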