>Addgene plasmid #24997 | pCMV5b HA Irx5 deltaHD | addgene partial sequence | sequence record 30965 | 24997 with CMV-F
AGCTCGTTTAGTGACCGTCAGAATTGATCTGGTACCACGCGTATCGATACCATGTATGATGTTCCTGATT
ATGCTAGCCTCGGTCGACCCATGTCCTACCCGCAGGGCTACTTGTACCAGCCGTCCGCCTCGCTGGCGCT
CTACTCGTGCCCCGCATACAGCACCAGCGTCATTTCGGGGCCCCGCACGGATGAGCTCGGCCGCTCTTCT
TCGGGCTCCGCGTTCTCGCCCTACGCTGGCTCCACTGCCTTCACGGCTCCCTCGCCCGGCTACAACTCGC
ACCTCCAGTACGGCGCCGACCCCGCGGCTGCGGCCGCCGCTGCCTTCTCTTACGTGGGCTCTCCCTACGA
CCACACTCCCGGTATGGCAGGTTCCTTGGGATATCACCCTTATGCAGCACCTCTGGGCTCCTATCCTTAT
GGGGACCCCGCGTACCGGAAGTGGACGCCACGGAACCGCAGCGAGGACGAGGAGGAGGAGGAGAACATCG
ATCTGGAGAAGAACGACGAGGACGAGCCACAGAAGCCCGAGGACAAGGGCGACCTCGAGGGCCCCGAATC
AGGAGGAGCAGAGCAGAAGGCGACTGCGGGCTGCGAACGGCTGCAGGGGCCGCTCAGCCCCGCCGGCAAG
GAGACGGAAGGCAGCCTCAGCGACTCGGATTTTAAGGAGTCGTCCTCCG
